Addgene plasmid #116063: CMV-TO-nTEVPhcZ-2A-ZhccTEVP
Purpose: Expresses an engineered TEV protease
Depositing lab: Michael Elowitz. Publication: Programmable protein circuits in living cells. Gao XJ, Chong LS, Kim MS, Elowitz MB. Science. 2018 Sep 21;361(6408):1252-1258. doi: 10.1126/science.aat5062. PubMed 30237357.
Backbone
  Vector backbone: CMV-TO-FlpIn
  Vector type: Mammalian Expression
Growth in bacteria
  Bacterial resistance: Ampicillin, 100 μg/mL
  Growth temperature: 37°C
  Growth strain: DH5alpha
  Copy number: High Copy
Gene/Insert
  Gene/Insert name: nTEVPhcZ-2A-ZhccTEVP
  Species: Synthetic
  Cloning method: Gibson Cloning
Terms and licenses: Academic/Nonprofit Terms; Industry Terms: Not Available to Industry
How to cite: CMV-TO-nTEVPhcZ-2A-ZhccTEVP was a gift from Michael Elowitz (Addgene plasmid # 116063 ; http://n2t.net/addgene:116063 ; RRID:Addgene_116063)
