[The description below was written by a language model from this plasmid's Addgene catalogue record and pLannotate feature annotations shown in this document.]
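Description:
CMV-TO-nTEVPhcZ-2A-ZhccTEVP is a 6,255-bp mammalian expression plasmid built on a CMV-TO-FlpIn backbone and carrying a synthetic insert that encodes an engineered tobacco etch virus (TEV) protease. It is propagated in E. coli through a high-copy ColE1/pUC-type origin with ampicillin selection from a β-lactamase gene. Remnants of a lac promoter/operator region and a partial f1 origin are also annotated in the backbone.

Expression is driven by the human CMV immediate-early enhancer and promoter. Immediately downstream are two short tet operator matches (annotated as PLtetO-1 and TRE3GV fragments), which fits the "TO" in the name. This arrangement normally makes a CMV promoter repressible by Tet repressor and inducible with tetracycline or doxycycline in cells that express the repressor, and constitutive otherwise. A bovine growth hormone polyadenylation signal terminates the transcript. The annotation tool marks the coding region only as one TEV polyprotein-derived fragment of about 1.1 kb. The insert name suggests a split protease, with an N-terminal half (nTEVP) and a C-terminal half (cTEVP) each joined to a "Z" module, probably a dimerizing leucine zipper. A 2A ribosomal-skipping peptide would separate the halves so that both come from a single transcript and reassemble into active enzyme. The record does not define these modules or the "hc" element.

The backbone also carries an FRT site directly upstream of a promoterless hygromycin resistance gene with an SV40 polyadenylation signal. This is the usual layout for FLP-mediated single-copy integration into a Flp-In host cell line, with hygromycin resistance gained on correct insertion. The stated purpose is expression of an engineered TEV protease, and the associated work concerns programmable protein circuits in living cells.
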