Features (pLannotate 1.2.2; 22 found; start..end, strand, type, name):
     33..56      +  polyA_signal   bGH poly(A) signal (fragment): bovine growth hormone polyadenylation signal
     60..81      +  promoter       SV40 promoter (fragment): SV40 enhancer and early promoter
    102..335     +  rep_origin     f1 ori (fragment) (sequence partly withheld): f1 bacteriophage origin of replication; arrow indicates direction of (+) strand synthesis
    340..387     +  protein_bind   FRT: FLP-mediated recombination occurs in the 8-bp core sequence TCTAGAAA (Turan and Bode, 2011). FLP recombinase from the Saccharomyces cerevisiae 2μ plasmid
    395..1417    +  CDS            HygR: aminoglycoside phosphotransferase from E. coli; aph(4)-Ia; confers resistance to hygromycin
   1427..1552    +  CDS            ble (fragment): BLE_KLEPN - Experimental evidence at protein level: Swiss-Prot protein existence level 1. Binding protein with a strong affinity to the bleomycin family of antibiotics. Binds to CL990; an antimitotic-antibiotic compound. From Klebsiella pneumoniae.
   1547..1668    +  polyA_signal   SV40 poly(A) signal: SV40 polyadenylation signal
   1741..1757    -  protein_bind   lac operator: The lac repressor binds to the lac operator to inhibit transcription in E. coli. This inhibition can be relieved by adding lactose or isopropyl-β-D-thiogalactopyranoside (IPTG). lac repressor encoded by lacI
   1765..1795    -  promoter       lac promoter: promoter for the E. coli lac operon
   1810..1831    -  protein_bind   CAP binding site: CAP binding activates transcription in the presence of cAMP. E. coli catabolite activator protein
   1844..1936    -  CDS            lacI (fragment): lac repressor; lacI; The lac repressor binds to the lac operator to inhibit transcription in E. coli. This inhibition can be relieved by adding lactose or isopropyl-β-D-thiogalactopyranoside (IPTG).
   2119..2707    -  rep_origin     ori: high-copy-number ColE1/pMB1/pBR322/pUC origin of replication
   2878..3738    -  CDS            AmpR: β-lactamase; bla; confers resistance to ampicillin, carbenicillin, and related antibiotics
   3739..3843    -  promoter       AmpR promoter: bla
   3902..3954    -  misc_feature   bom (fragment): basis of mobility region from pBR322
   4104..4483    +  enhancer       CMV enhancer: human cytomegalovirus immediate early enhancer
   4484..4687    +  promoter       CMV promoter: human cytomegalovirus (CMV) immediate early promoter
   4689..4708    +  promoter       PLtetO-1 promoter (fragment): modified phage lambda PL promoter with tet operator sites (Lutz and Bujard, 1997)
   4710..4729    +  promoter       PLtetO-1 promoter (fragment): modified phage lambda PL promoter with tet operator sites (Lutz and Bujard, 1997)
   4737..4770    +  promoter       TRE3GV promoter (fragment): 3rd-generation Tet-responsive promoter that can be activated by binding of Tet-On® 3G, optimized for retroviral and lentiviral vectors
   4869..5936    +  CDS            POLG_TEV (fragment): Experimental evidence at protein level: Swiss-Prot protein existence level 1. [Nuclear inclusion protein A]: has RNA-binding and proteolytic activities. From Tobacco etch virus (TEV).
   6048..17      +  polyA_signal   bGH poly(A) signal (across the origin): bovine growth hormone polyadenylation signal
>Addgene plasmid #116063 | CMV-TO-nTEVPhcZ-2A-ZhccTEVP | addgene full sequence | sequence record 224932 | Addgene NGS Result
TGCGGTGGGCTCTATGGAGATCTATCGATGTTCTGGGGATGCGGTGGGCTCTATGGCTTCTGAGGCGGAA
AGAACCAGCTGGGGCTCTAGGGGGTATCCCC
[124 nt withheld, positions 102-225]
C
[91 nt withheld, positions 227-317]
AGGGTGATGGTTCACGTACCTAGAAGTTCCTATTCCGAAGTTCCTATTCTCTAGAAAGTATAGGAACTTC
CTTGGCCAAAAAGCCTGAACTCACCGCGACGTCTGTCGAGAAGTTTCTGATCGAAAAGTTCGACAGCGTC
TCCGACCTGATGCAGCTCTCGGAGGGCGAAGAATCTCGTGCTTTCAGCTTCGATGTAGGAGGGCGTGGAT
ATGTCCTGCGGGTAAATAGCTGCGCCGATGGTTTCTACAAAGATCGTTATGTTTATCGGCACTTTGCATC
GGCCGCGCTCCCGATTCCGGAAGTGCTTGACATTGGGGAATTCAGCGAGAGCCTGACCTATTGCATCTCC
CGCCGTGCACAGGGTGTCACGTTGCAAGACCTGCCTGAAACCGAACTGCCCGCTGTTCTGCAGCCGGTCG
CGGAGGCCATGGATGCGATCGCTGCGGCCGATCTTAGCCAGACGAGCGGGTTCGGCCCATTCGGACCGCA
AGGAATCGGTCAATACACTACATGGCGTGATTTCATATGCGCGATTGCTGATCCCCATGTGTATCACTGG
CAAACTGTGATGGACGACACCGTCAGTGCGTCCGTCGCGCAGGCTCTCGATGAGCTGATGCTTTGGGCCG
AGGACTGCCCCGAAGTCCGGCACCTCGTGCACGCGGATTTCGGCTCCAACAATGTCCTGACGGACAATGG
CCGCATAACAGCGGTCATTGACTGGAGCGAGGCGATGTTCGGGGATTCCCAATACGAGGTCGCCAACATC
TTCTTCTGGAGGCCGTGGTTGGCTTGTATGGAGCAGCAGACGCGCTACTTCGAGCGGAGGCATCCGGAGC
TTGCAGGATCGCCGCGGCTCCGGGCGTATATGCTCCGCATTGGTCTTGACCAACTCTATCAGAGCTTGGT
TGACGGCAATTTCGATGATGCAGCTTGGGCGCAGGGTCGATGCGACGCAATCGTCCGATCCGGAGCCGGG
ACTGTCGGGCGTACACAAATCGCCCGCAGAAGCGCGGCCGTCTGGACCGATGGCTGTGTAGAAGTACTCG
CCGATAGTGGAAACCGACGCCCCAGCACTCGTCCGAGGGCAAAGGAATAGCACGTACTACGAGATTTCGA
TTCCACCGCCGCCTTCTATGAAAGGTTGGGCTTCGGAATCGTTTTCCGGGACGCCGGCTGGATGATCCTC
CAGCGCGGGGATCTCATGCTGGAGTTCTTCGCCCACCCCAACTTGTTTATTGCAGCTTATAATGGTTACA
AATAAAGCAATAGCATCACAAATTTCACAAATAAAGCATTTTTTTCACTGCATTCTAGTTGTGGTTTGTC
CAAACTCATCAATGTATCTTATCATGTCTGTATACCGTCGACCTCTAGCTAGAGCTTGGCGTAATCATGG
TCATAGCTGTTTCCTGTGTGAAATTGTTATCCGCTCACAATTCCACACAACATACGAGCCGGAAGCATAA
AGTGTAAAGCCTGGGGTGCCTAATGAGTGAGCTAACTCACATTAATTGCGTTGCGCTCACTGCCCGCTTT
CCAGTCGGGAAACCTGTCGTGCCAGCTGCATTAATGAATCGGCCAACGCGCGGGGAGAGGCGGTTTGCGT
ATTGGGCGCTCTTCCGCTTCCTCGCTCACTGACTCGCTGCGCTCGGTCGTTCGGCTGCGGCGAGCGGTAT
CAGCTCACTCAAAGGCGGTAATACGGTTATCCACAGAATCAGGGGATAACGCAGGAAAGAACATGTGAGC
AAAAGGCCAGCAAAAGGCCAGGAACCGTAAAAAGGCCGCGTTGCTGGCGTTTTTCCATAGGCTCCGCCCC
CCTGACGAGCATCACAAAAATCGACGCTCAAGTCAGAGGTGGCGAAACCCGACAGGACTATAAAGATACC
AGGCGTTTCCCCCTGGAAGCTCCCTCGTGCGCTCTCCTGTTCCGACCCTGCCGCTTACCGGATACCTGTC
CGCCTTTCTCCCTTCGGGAAGCGTGGCGCTTTCTCATAGCTCACGCTGTAGGTATCTCAGTTCGGTGTAG
GTCGTTCGCTCCAAGCTGGGCTGTGTGCACGAACCCCCCGTTCAGCCCGACCGCTGCGCCTTATCCGGTA
ACTATCGTCTTGAGTCCAACCCGGTAAGACACGACTTATCGCCACTGGCAGCAGCCACTGGTAACAGGAT
TAGCAGAGCGAGGTATGTAGGCGGTGCTACAGAGTTCTTGAAGTGGTGGCCTAACTACGGCTACACTAGA
AGAACAGTATTTGGTATCTGCGCTCTGCTGAAGCCAGTTACCTTCGGAAAAAGAGTTGGTAGCTCTTGAT
CCGGCAAACAAACCACCGCTGGTAGCGGTGGTTTTTTTGTTTGCAAGCAGCAGATTACGCGCAGAAAAAA
AGGATCTCAAGAAGATCCTTTGATCTTTTCTACGGGGTCTGACGCTCAGTGGAACGAAAACTCACGTTAA
GGGATTTTGGTCATGAGATTATCAAAAAGGATCTTCACCTAGATCCTTTTAAATTAAAAATGAAGTTTTA
AATCAATCTAAAGTATATATGAGTAAACTTGGTCTGACAGTTACCAATGCTTAATCAGTGAGGCACCTAT
CTCAGCGATCTGTCTATTTCGTTCATCCATAGTTGCCTGACTCCCCGTCGTGTAGATAACTACGATACGG
GAGGGCTTACCATCTGGCCCCAGTGCTGCAATGATACCGCGAGACCCACGCTCACCGGCTCCAGATTTAT
CAGCAATAAACCAGCCAGCCGGAAGGGCCGAGCGCAGAAGTGGTCCTGCAACTTTATCCGCCTCCATCCA
GTCTATTAATTGTTGCCGGGAAGCTAGAGTAAGTAGTTCGCCAGTTAATAGTTTGCGCAACGTTGTTGCC
ATTGCTACAGGCATCGTGGTGTCACGCTCGTCGTTTGGTATGGCTTCATTCAGCTCCGGTTCCCAACGAT
CAAGGCGAGTTACATGATCCCCCATGTTGTGCAAAAAAGCGGTTAGCTCCTTCGGTCCTCCGATCGTTGT
CAGAAGTAAGTTGGCCGCAGTGTTATCACTCATGGTTATGGCAGCACTGCATAATTCTCTTACTGTCATG
CCATCCGTAAGATGCTTTTCTGTGACTGGTGAGTACTCAACCAAGTCATTCTGAGAATAGTGTATGCGGC
GACCGAGTTGCTCTTGCCCGGCGTCAATACGGGATAATACCGCGCCACATAGCAGAACTTTAAAAGTGCT
CATCATTGGAAAACGTTCTTCGGGGCGAAAACTCTCAAGGATCTTACCGCTGTTGAGATCCAGTTCGATG
TAACCCACTCGTGCACCCAACTGATCTTCAGCATCTTTTACTTTCACCAGCGTTTCTGGGTGAGCAAAAA
CAGGAAGGCAAAATGCCGCAAAAAAGGGAATAAGGGCGACACGGAAATGTTGAATACTCATACTCTTCCT
TTTTCAATATTATTGAAGCATTTATCAGGGTTATTGTCTCATGAGCGGATACATATTTGAATGTATTTAG
AAAAATAAACAAATAGGGGTTCCGCGCACATTTCCCCGAAAAGTGCCACCTGACGTCGACGGATCGGGAG
ATCTCCCGATCCCCTATGGTGCACTCTCAGTACAATCTGCTCTGATGCCGCATAGTTAAGCCAGTATCTG
CTCCCTGCTTGTGTGTTGGAGGTCGCTGAGTAGTGCGCGAGCAAAATTTAAGCTACAACAAGGCAAGGCT
TGACCGACAATTGCATGAAGAATCTGCTTAGGGTTAGGCGTTTTGCGCTGCTTCGTACGGGCCAGATATA
CGCGTTGACATTGATTATTGACTAGTTATTAATAGTAATCAATTACGGGGTCATTAGTTCATAGCCCATA
TATGGAGTTCCGCGTTACATAACTTACGGTAAATGGCCCGCCTGGCTGACCGCCCAACGACCCCCGCCCA
TTGACGTCAATAATGACGTATGTTCCCATAGTAACGCCAATAGGGACTTTCCATTGACGTCAATGGGTGG
AGTATTTACGGTAAACTGCCCACTTGGCAGTACATCAAGTGTATCATATGCCAAGTACGCCCCCTATTGA
CGTCAATGACGGTAAATGGCCCGCCTGGCATTATGCCCAGTACATGACCTTATGGGACTTTCCTACTTGG
CAGTACATCTACGTATTAGTCATCGCTATTACCATGGTGATGCGGTTTTGGCAGTACATCAATGGGCGTG
GATAGCGGTTTGACTCACGGGGATTTCCAAGTCTCCACCCCATTGACGTCAATGGGAGTTTGTTTTGGCA
CCAAAATCAACGGGACTTTCCAAAATGTCGTAACAACTCCGCCCCATTGACGCAAATGGGCGGTAGGCGT
GTACGGTGGGAGGTCTATATAAGCAGAGCTCTCCCTATCAGTGATAGAGATCTCCCTATCAGTGATAGAG
ATCGTCGACGAGCTCGTTTAGTGAACCGTCAGATCGCCTGGAGACGCCATCCACGCTGTTTTGACCTCCA
TAGAAGACACCGGGACCGATCCAGCCTCCGGACTCTAGCGTTTAAACTTAAGCTTCGCCACCATGGGATC
CGGGGAGAGTTTGTTTAAGGGGCCAAGGGACTATAACCCAATATCATCCACTATTTGCCACCTCACTAAC
GAGAGCGATGGACATACAACCTCTCTCTACGGGATAGGCTTCGGTCCTTTCATCATTACCAATAAGCATC
TGTTTCGCCGAAACAACGGTACTCTTCTGGTTCAATCTCTTCATGGTGTCTTCAAGGTGAAAAACACCAC
TACGCTTCAGCAACACCTGATTGATGGTAGGGATATGATAATTATCAGAATGCCGAAAGATTTCCCACCT
TTTCCACAGAAGCTGAAATTCAGGGAACCGCAGAGAGAGGAGAGGATTTGTTTGGTAACGACCAACTTCC
AGACGGGCTCTGGCAGCAGCGACGAGATGGAGGAGTGTAGTCAGCACCTTGGAGGCGGTGGATCCGCGCT
TAAGAAGGAACTTCAAGCAAACAAAAAAGAGTTGGCCCAACTGAAGTGGGAGTTGCAGGCGCTCAAAAAG
GAGCTCGCCCAGACCGGTGAAGGTCGGGGGAGTTTGCTTACCTGTGGCGATGTCGAGGAGAATCCAGGGC
CCGGGGAGCAACTCGAAAAGAAGCTGCAAGCGTTGGAGAAGAAGCTCGCACAACTTGAATGGAAAAATCA
GGCACTGGAAAAGAAACTGGCTCAAGGTGGCGGAGGATCTGATGAGATGGAAGAGTGCTCCCAACATTTG
GGAGGGTCAGGGAGCAAGAGTATGAGTTCTATGGTGTCCGACACTAGCTGCACGTTCCCCTCAAGTGATG
GGATATTCTGGAAACACTGGATACAGACTAAAGACGGACAGTGTGGAAGCCCATTGGTTTCCACCCGAGA
TGGTTTTATCGTGGGTATCCATAGCGCCTCTAATTTCACAAACACGAACAACTATTTCACTTCAGTGCCC
AAAAACTTTATGGAGCTGCTCACAAACCAAGAAGCGCAGCAGTGGGTAAGCGGTTGGAGACTTAACGCTG
ACTCAGTTCTCTGGGGGGGGCACAAAGTATTCATGGTAAAGCCAGAGGAGCCATTCCAACCAGTCAAAGA
AGCCACACAACTTATGAACAGCTAGCTCGAGGAGGGCCCGAACAAAAACTCATCTCAGAAGAGGATCTGA
ATAGCGCCGTCGACCATCATCATAATCATCATTGAGTTTAAACCCGCTGATCAGCCTCGACTGTGCCTTC
TAGTTGCCAGCCATCTGTTGTTTGCCCCTCCCCCGTGCCTTCCTTGACCCTGGAAGGTGCCACTCCCACT
GTCCTTTCCTAATAAAATGAGGAAATTGCATCGCATTGTCTGAGTAGGTGTCATTCTATTCTGGGGGGTG
GGGTGGGGCAGGACAGCAAGGGGGAGGATTGGGAAGACAATAGCAGGCATGCTGGGGA
